Addgene plasmid #36862: Hox B8a
Depositing lab: Robert Ho. Depositing organization: University of Chicago. Publication: Zebrafish hox genes: genomic organization and modified colinear expression patterns in the trunk. Prince VE, Joly L, Ekker M, Ho RK. Development. 1998 Feb . 125(3):407-20. PubMed 9425136.
Backbone
  Vector backbone: pGEM-T
  Backbone manufacturer: Promega
  Backbone size w/o insert (bp): 3000
  Vector type: Bacterial Expression ; Riboprobe Synthesis
Growth in bacteria
  Bacterial resistance: Ampicillin, 100 μg/mL
  Growth temperature: 37°C
  Growth strain: DH5alpha
  Copy number: Unknown
Gene/Insert
  Gene/Insert name: Hox B8a (alt name: homeobox B8a)
  Species: D. rerio (zebrafish)
  Mutation: D238E
  GenBank ID: 30343
  Entrez Gene: hoxb8a (a.k.a. fj67g02, gp-8, hoxb8, wu:fj67g02, zgc:64159)
  Cloning method: Restriction Enzyme; 5′ cloning site NcoI (unknown if destroyed); 3′ cloning site None (unknown if destroyed)
  Sequencing primers: 5′ Sp6
Terms and licenses: Academic/Nonprofit Terms; Industry Terms: Not Available to Industry
Depositor comments: Please note that Addgene's sequencing results indicate the Hox B8a insert in this plasmid has a D238E mutation when compared to GenBank entry NP_571195.1. The depositing laboratory believes these are allelic differences common with outbred strains and this is the exact plasmid they used in the associated publication.
How to cite: Hox B8a was a gift from Robert Ho (Addgene plasmid # 36862 ; http://n2t.net/addgene:36862 ; RRID:Addgene_36862)
