[The description below was written by a language model from this plasmid's Addgene catalogue record.]
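Description:
Hox B8a is a zebrafish (Danio rerio) hoxb8a (homeobox B8a) clone carried in pGEM-T, a small (about 3 kb) commercial bacterial cloning vector. The record classifies it as a bacterial expression and riboprobe synthesis plasmid. It is propagated in E. coli under ampicillin selection, and its copy number is listed as unknown. pGEM-T-type vectors generally place the cloning site between opposing phage RNA polymerase promoters (SP6 and T7), which allows strand-specific in vitro transcription of the insert. Consistent with this, the record lists an SP6 primer for sequencing into the 5′ end of the insert. NcoI is recorded as the 5′ cloning site, with no 3′ site given. The record does not state the insert size, the extent of the cloned hoxb8a sequence, its orientation relative to the phage promoters, or which polymerase yields the antisense strand.

The insert differs from the GenBank reference protein by a single conservative substitution, D238E, detected by repository sequencing. The depositing laboratory attributes this to allelic variation typical of outbred zebrafish strains and states that this is the exact plasmid used in the associated study. That work examined the genomic organisation of zebrafish hox genes and their colinear expression patterns in the trunk. Together with the riboprobe designation, this indicates the plasmid's main use is as a template for making labelled RNA probes to detect hoxb8a transcripts, for example by in situ hybridisation in embryos. No feature table was supplied, so the vector elements described here reflect general knowledge of the backbone rather than annotated sequence.
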