>Addgene plasmid #36862 | Hox B8a | addgene partial sequence | sequence record 46677 | T7 5'-TAATACGACTCACTATAGGG-3'
GGCGGCCGCGGGAATTCGATTATGAGCTCATATTTCGTCAACTCTCTCTTCACTAAGTACAAAAGTGGAG
ACACTTTACGACCAAACTATTACGAGTGCGGATTTGCTCAGGACCTAGGGACGAGACCCACCGTCGTGTA
TGGTCCAGGCACCGGGGCCACTTTCCAGCATGCTCCTCAAATTCAGGAGTTTTACCACCACGGCGCATCC
ACGCTCTCCGCTGCGCCTTACCAGCAGAGTCCATGTGCGGTAACCTGTCACGGCGAGCCGGGTAACTTCT
ACGGTTATGATGCTCTCCAGAGGCAAACACTTTTCGGTGCTCAAGACGCCGACTTGGTTCAGTATAGCGA
CTGCAAGCTCGCCACGGGGGGCATCGGCGACGAGACGGACAACACAGAACAGAGTCCGTCGCCCACACAA
CTGTTCCCGTGGATGCGACCTCAAGCTGCCGGACGGAGACGAGGCCGTCAGACCTACAGCCGCTATCAGA
CGCTCGAACTGGAGAAAGAGTTTCTCTTCAATCCCTACCTAACACGCAAGCGTCGGATTGAAGTGTCACA
CGCTTTAGGACTGACAGAACGACAAGTCAAAATCTGGTTTCAAAACCGTCGCATGAAATGGAAAAAGGAA
AACAACAAGGACAAGTTTCCAAGCAGCAAGTCTGAACAAGAGCAGATCGAAAAAGAAAAACGGGAGAAAG
AACAGGCATCCGGTACACAGTCAGCCGGCGAAGAGTGCGACAAGGCAAAACAAATGTAGAATCACTAGTG
AATTCGCGGCCGCCTGCAGGTCGACCATATGGGAGAGCTCCCAACGCGTTGGATGCATAGCTTGAGTATT
CTATAGTGTCACCTAA
